Addgene plasmid #112204: pET-21b(+)-Is-PETase-W185A
Purpose: pET-21b(+) based plasmid for expression of PETase from Ideonella sakaiensis 201-F6 (Genbank GAP38373.1) with W185A mutations, codon optimized for expression in E. coli K12
Depositing lab: Gregg Beckham & Christopher Johnson. Depositing organization: National Laboratory of the Rockies (NLR). Publication: Characterization and engineering of a plastic-degrading aromatic polyesterase. Austin HP, Allen MD, Donohoe BS, Rorrer NA, Kearns FL, Silveira RL, Pollard BC, Dominick G, Duman R, El Omari K, Mykhaylyk V, Wagner A, Michener WE, Amore A, Skaf MS, Crowley MF, Thorne AW, Johnson CW, Woodcock HL, McGeehan JE, Beckham GT. Proc Natl Acad Sci U S A. 2018 May 8;115(19):E4350-E4357. doi: 10.1073/pnas.1718804115. Epub 2018 Apr 17. PubMed 29666242.
Backbone
  Vector backbone: pET-21b(+)
  Backbone manufacturer: Novagen/Millipore Sigma
  Backbone size w/o insert (bp): 5367
  Total vector size (bp): 6237
  Modifications to backbone: His tag: CACCACCATCACCACCAC
  Vector type: Bacterial Expression
Growth in bacteria
  Bacterial resistance: Ampicillin, 100 μg/mL
  Growth temperature: 37°C
  Growth strain: DH5alpha
  Copy number: Unknown
Gene/Insert
  Gene/Insert name: PETase gene from Ideonella sakaiensis 201-F6 with W185A mutation, codon optimized for expression in E. coli K12
  Species: Ideonella sakaiensis
  Mutation: W185A
  GenBank ID: GAP38373.1
  Promoter: N/A
  Tag / fusion protein: 6XHIS (C terminal on insert)
  Cloning method: Gibson Cloning
  Sequencing primers: 5′ N/A; 3′ N/A
Terms and licenses: Academic/Nonprofit Terms; Industry Terms: Not Available to Industry
How to cite: pET-21b(+)-Is-PETase-W185A was a gift from Gregg Beckham & Christopher Johnson (Addgene plasmid # 112204 ; http://n2t.net/addgene:112204 ; RRID:Addgene_112204)
