[The description below was written by a language model from this plasmid's Addgene catalogue record and pLannotate feature annotations shown in this document.]
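Description:
pET-21b(+)-Is-PETase-W185A is a bacterial expression plasmid built on the Novagen pET-21b(+) backbone, about 6.2 kb in total, for producing a point mutant of the PET-hydrolysing enzyme PETase from Ideonella sakaiensis 201-F6 in E. coli. It replicates from a ColE1/pMB1-type origin accompanied by the bom region and the rop gene, which restrains copy number (the catalogue lists copy number as unknown), and is selected with ampicillin through the bla β-lactamase cassette. An f1 origin is also present, allowing single-stranded DNA production with helper phage. Short tetracycline-resistance fragments and a predicted E. coli ORF flagged by the annotation are pBR322-derived backbone remnants rather than functional markers.

Although the catalogue gives the promoter as "N/A", the feature table shows the standard pET expression arrangement: a T7 promoter followed directly by a lac operator, the strong ribosome binding site from T7 gene 10, the PETase coding sequence, and a T7 terminator downstream. The plasmid also carries lacI under its own promoter, so transcription is repressed until IPTG is added and requires a host that supplies T7 RNA polymerase. The insert, introduced by Gibson cloning, is codon optimized for E. coli K12, carries the W185A substitution, and is fused to a C-terminal 6xHis tag for affinity purification. The His tag is not annotated separately in the feature table. The small "SET1 fragment" hit spanning the sequence origin, just after the open reading frame, is probably an annotation artefact rather than a designed solubility tag. The associated work concerns characterization and engineering of this aromatic polyesterase, so the construct presumably serves to make purified W185A variant protein for comparison with the wild-type enzyme.
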