Features (pLannotate 1.2.2; 18 found; start..end, strand, type, name):
     57..104     +  terminator     T7 terminator: transcription terminator for bacteriophage T7 RNA polymerase
    141..569     +  rep_origin     f1 ori (sequence partly withheld): f1 bacteriophage origin of replication; arrow indicates direction of (+) strand synthesis
    622..726     +  promoter       AmpR promoter: bla
    727..1587    +  CDS            AmpR: β-lactamase; bla; confers resistance to ampicillin, carbenicillin, and related antibiotics
   1758..2346    +  rep_origin     ori: high-copy-number ColE1/pMB1/pBR322/pUC origin of replication
   2532..2671    -  misc_feature   bom: basis of mobility region from pBR322
   2773..2964    -  CDS            rop: Rop protein, which maintains plasmids at low copy number; rop
   2981..3361    +  CDS            YPB1_ECOLX: Protein predicted: Swiss-Prot protein existence level 4. From Escherichia coli.
   3433..3724    -  CDS            TcR (fragment): tetracycline efflux protein; tet; confers resistance to tetracycline
   3739..3760    -  protein_bind   CAP binding site: CAP binding activates transcription in the presence of cAMP. E. coli catabolite activator protein
   3773..4855    -  CDS            lacI: lac repressor; lacI; The lac repressor binds to the lac operator to inhibit transcription in E. coli. This inhibition can be relieved by adding lactose or isopropyl-β-D-thiogalactopyranoside (IPTG).
   4856..4933    -  promoter       lacI promoter: lacI
   4941..5220    -  CDS            TcR (fragment): tetracycline efflux protein; tet; confers resistance to tetracycline
   5242..5260    +  promoter       T7 promoter: promoter for bacteriophage T7 RNA polymerase
   5261..5285    +  protein_bind   lac operator: The lac repressor binds to the lac operator to inhibit transcription in E. coli. This inhibition can be relieved by adding lactose or isopropyl-β-D-thiogalactopyranoside (IPTG). lac repressor encoded by lacI
   5300..5322    +  RBS            RBS: efficient ribosome binding site from bacteriophage T7 gene 10 (Olins and Rangwala, 1989)
   5330..6199    +  CDS            PETH_IDESA: Experimental evidence at protein level: Swiss-Prot protein existence level 1. Involved in the degradation and assimilation of the plastic poly(ethylene terephthalate) (PET), which allows I.sakaiensis to use PET as its major energy and carbon source for growth. Likely acts synergistically with MHETase to depolymerize PET (PubMed:26965627). Catalyzes the hydrolysis of PET to produce mono(2-hydroxyethyl) terephthalate (MHET) as the major product (PubMed:26965627, PubMed:29666242, PubMed:29603535, PubMed:29374183, PubMed:29235460). Also depolymerizes another semiaromatic polyester, poly(ethylene-2
   6233..49      +  CDS            SET1 (fragment) (across the origin): solubility-enhancement tag derived from T7 phage gene 10B
>Addgene plasmid #112204 | pET-21b(+)-Is-PETase-W185A | addgene full sequence | sequence record 215853 | Addgene NGS Result
CTGCTAACAAAGCCCGAAAGGAAGCTGAGTTGGCTGCTGCCACCGCTGAGCAATAACTAGCATAACCCCT
TGGGGCCTCTAAACGGGTCTTGAGGGGTTTTTTGCTGAAAGGAGGAACTATATCCGGATTGGCGAATGGG
[124 nt withheld, positions 141-264]
C
[91 nt withheld, positions 266-356]
A
[49 nt withheld, positions 358-406]
CCTTTGACGTTGGAGTCCACGTTCTTT
[37 nt withheld, positions 434-470]
ACCCTATCTCGGTCTATTCTTTTGATTTATAAGGGATTTTGCCGATTTCGGCCTATTGGTTAAAAAATGA
GCTGATTTAACAAAAATTTAACGCGAATTTTAACAAAATATTAACGCTTACAATTTAGGTGGCACTTTTC
GGGGAAATGTGCGCGGAACCCCTATTTGTTTATTTTTCTAAATACATTCAAATATGTATCCGCTCATGAG
ACAATAACCCTGATAAATGCTTCAATAATATTGAAAAAGGAAGAGTATGAGTATTCAACATTTCCGTGTC
GCCCTTATTCCCTTTTTTGCGGCATTTTGCCTTCCTGTTTTTGCTCACCCAGAAACGCTGGTGAAAGTAA
AAGATGCTGAAGATCAGTTGGGTGCACGAGTGGGTTACATCGAACTGGATCTCAACAGCGGTAAGATCCT
TGAGAGTTTTCGCCCCGAAGAACGTTTTCCAATGATGAGCACTTTTAAAGTTCTGCTATGTGGCGCGGTA
TTATCCCGTATTGACGCCGGGCAAGAGCAACTCGGTCGCCGCATACACTATTCTCAGAATGACTTGGTTG
AGTACTCACCAGTCACAGAAAAGCATCTTACGGATGGCATGACAGTAAGAGAATTATGCAGTGCTGCCAT
AACCATGAGTGATAACACTGCGGCCAACTTACTTCTGACAACGATCGGAGGACCGAAGGAGCTAACCGCT
TTTTTGCACAACATGGGGGATCATGTAACTCGCCTTGATCGTTGGGAACCGGAGCTGAATGAAGCCATAC
CAAACGACGAGCGTGACACCACGATGCCTGCAGCAATGGCAACAACGTTGCGCAAACTATTAACTGGCGA
ACTACTTACTCTAGCTTCCCGGCAACAATTAATAGACTGGATGGAGGCGGATAAAGTTGCAGGACCACTT
CTGCGCTCGGCCCTTCCGGCTGGCTGGTTTATTGCTGATAAATCTGGAGCCGGTGAGCGTGGGTCTCGCG
GTATCATTGCAGCACTGGGGCCAGATGGTAAGCCCTCCCGTATCGTAGTTATCTACACGACGGGGAGTCA
GGCAACTATGGATGAACGAAATAGACAGATCGCTGAGATAGGTGCCTCACTGATTAAGCATTGGTAACTG
TCAGACCAAGTTTACTCATATATACTTTAGATTGATTTAAAACTTCATTTTTAATTTAAAAGGATCTAGG
TGAAGATCCTTTTTGATAATCTCATGACCAAAATCCCTTAACGTGAGTTTTCGTTCCACTGAGCGTCAGA
CCCCGTAGAAAAGATCAAAGGATCTTCTTGAGATCCTTTTTTTCTGCGCGTAATCTGCTGCTTGCAAACA
AAAAAACCACCGCTACCAGCGGTGGTTTGTTTGCCGGATCAAGAGCTACCAACTCTTTTTCCGAAGGTAA
CTGGCTTCAGCAGAGCGCAGATACCAAATACTGTCCTTCTAGTGTAGCCGTAGTTAGGCCACCACTTCAA
GAACTCTGTAGCACCGCCTACATACCTCGCTCTGCTAATCCTGTTACCAGTGGCTGCTGCCAGTGGCGAT
AAGTCGTGTCTTACCGGGTTGGACTCAAGACGATAGTTACCGGATAAGGCGCAGCGGTCGGGCTGAACGG
GGGGTTCGTGCACACAGCCCAGCTTGGAGCGAACGACCTACACCGAACTGAGATACCTACAGCGTGAGCT
ATGAGAAAGCGCCACGCTTCCCGAAGGGAGAAAGGCGGACAGGTATCCGGTAAGCGGCAGGGTCGGAACA
GGAGAGCGCACGAGGGAGCTTCCAGGGGGAAACGCCTGGTATCTTTATAGTCCTGTCGGGTTTCGCCACC
TCTGACTTGAGCGTCGATTTTTGTGATGCTCGTCAGGGGGGCGGAGCCTATGGAAAAACGCCAGCAACGC
GGCCTTTTTACGGTTCCTGGCCTTTTGCTGGCCTTTTGCTCACATGTTCTTTCCTGCGTTATCCCCTGAT
TCTGTGGATAACCGTATTACCGCCTTTGAGTGAGCTGATACCGCTCGCCGCAGCCGAACGACCGAGCGCA
GCGAGTCAGTGAGCGAGGAAGCGGAAGAGCGCCTGATGCGGTATTTTCTCCTTACGCATCTGTGCGGTAT
TTCACACCGCAATGGTGCACTCTCAGTACAATCTGCTCTGATGCCGCATAGTTAAGCCAGTATACACTCC
GCTATCGCTACGTGACTGGGTCATGGCTGCGCCCCGACACCCGCCAACACCCGCTGACGCGCCCTGACGG
GCTTGTCTGCTCCCGGCATCCGCTTACAGACAAGCTGTGACCGTCTCCGGGAGCTGCATGTGTCAGAGGT
TTTCACCGTCATCACCGAAACGCGCGAGGCAGCTGCGGTAAAGCTCATCAGCGTGGTCGTGAAGCGATTC
ACAGATGTCTGCCTGTTCATCCGCGTCCAGCTCGTTGAGTTTCTCCAGAAGCGTTAATGTCTGGCTTCTG
ATAAAGCGGGCCATGTTAAGGGCGGTTTTTTCCTGTTTGGTCACTGATGCCTCCGTGTAAGGGGGATTTC
TGTTCATGGGGGTAATGATACCGATGAAACGAGAGAGGATGCTCACGATACGGGTTACTGATGATGAACA
TGCCCGGTTACTGGAACGTTGTGAGGGTAAACAACTGGCGGTATGGATGCGGCGGGACCAGAGAAAAATC
ACTCAGGGTCAATGCCAGCGCTTCGTTAATACAGATGTAGGTGTTCCACAGGGTAGCCAGCAGCATCCTG
CGATGCAGATCCGGAACATAATGGTGCAGGGCGCTGACTTCCGCGTTTCCAGACTTTACGAAACACGGAA
ACCGAAGACCATTCATGTTGTTGCTCAGGTCGCAGACGTTTTGCAGCAGCAGTCGCTTCACGTTCGCTCG
CGTATCGGTGATTCATTCTGCTAACCAGTAAGGCAACCCCGCCAGCCTAGCCGGGTCCTCAACGACAGGA
GCACGATCATGCGCACCCGTGGGGCCGCCATGCCGGCGATAATGGCCTGCTTCTCGCCGAAACGTTTGGT
GGCGGGACCAGTGACGAAGGCTTGAGCGAGGGCGTGCAAGATTCCGAATACCGCAAGCGACAGGCCGATC
ATCGTCGCGCTCCAGCGAAAGCGGTCCTCGCCGAAAATGACCCAGAGCGCTGCCGGCACCTGTCCTACGA
GTTGCATGATAAAGAAGACAGTCATAAGTGCGGCGACGATAGTCATGCCCCGCGCCCACCGGAAGGAGCT
GACTGGGTTGAAGGCTCTCAAGGGCATCGGTCGAGATCCCGGTGCCTAATGAGTGAGCTAACTTACATTA
ATTGCGTTGCGCTCACTGCCCGCTTTCCAGTCGGGAAACCTGTCGTGCCAGCTGCATTAATGAATCGGCC
AACGCGCGGGGAGAGGCGGTTTGCGTATTGGGCGCCAGGGTGGTTTTTCTTTTCACCAGTGAGACGGGCA
ACAGCTGATTGCCCTTCACCGCCTGGCCCTGAGAGAGTTGCAGCAAGCGGTCCACGCTGGTTTGCCCCAG
CAGGCGAAAATCCTGTTTGATGGTGGTTAACGGCGGGATATAACATGAGCTGTCTTCGGTATCGTCGTAT
CCCACTACCGAGATATCCGCACCAACGCGCAGCCCGGACTCGGTAATGGCGCGCATTGCGCCCAGCGCCA
TCTGATCGTTGGCAACCAGCATCGCAGTGGGAACGATGCCCTCATTCAGCATTTGCATGGTTTGTTGAAA
ACCGGACATGGCACTCCAGTCGCCTTCCCGTTCCGCTATCGGCTGAATTTGATTGCGAGTGAGATATTTA
TGCCAGCCAGCCAGACGCAGACGCGCCGAGACAGAACTTAATGGGCCCGCTAACAGCGCGATTTGCTGGT
GACCCAATGCGACCAGATGCTCCACGCCCAGTCGCGTACCGTCTTCATGGGAGAAAATAATACTGTTGAT
GGGTGTCTGGTCAGAGACATCAAGAAATAACGCCGGAACATTAGTGCAGGCAGCTTCCACAGCAATGGCA
TCCTGGTCATCCAGCGGATAGTTAATGATCAGCCCACTGACGCGTTGCGCGAGAAGATTGTGCACCGCCG
CTTTACAGGCTTCGACGCCGCTTCGTTCTACCATCGACACCACCACGCTGGCACCCAGTTGATCGGCGCG
AGATTTAATCGCCGCGACAATTTGCGACGGCGCGTGCAGGGCCAGACTGGAGGTGGCAACGCCAATCAGC
AACGACTGTTTGCCCGCCAGTTGTTGTGCCACGCGGTTGGGAATGTAATTCAGCTCCGCCATCGCCGCTT
CCACTTTTTCCCGCGTTTTCGCAGAAACGTGGCTGGCCTGGTTCACCACGCGGGAAACGGTCTGATAAGA
GACACCGGCATACTCTGCGACATCGTATAACGTTACTGGTTTCACATTCACCACCCTGAATTGACTCTCT
TCCGGGCGCTATCATGCCATACCGCGAAAGGTTTTGCGCCATTCGATGGTGTCCGGGATCTCGACGCTCT
CCCTTATGCGACTCCTGCATTAGGAAGCAGCCCAGTAGTAGGTTGAGGCCGTTGAGCACCGCCGCCGCAA
GGAATGGTGCATGCAAGGAGATGGCGCCCAACAGTCCCCCGGCCACGGGGCCTGCCACCATACCCACGCC
GAAACAAGCGCTCATGAGCCCGAAGTGGCGAGCCCGATCTTCCCCATCGGTGATGTCGGCGATATAGGCG
CCAGCAACCGCACCTGTGGCGCCGGTGATGCCGGCCACGATGCGTCCGGCGTAGAGGATCGAGATCTCGA
TCCCGCGAAATTAATACGACTCACTATAGGGGAATTGTGAGCGGATAACAATTCCCCTCTAGAAATAATT
TTGTTTAACTTTAAGAAGGAGATATACATATGAACTTCCCCCGTGCCTCGCGCCTTATGCAGGCTGCTGT
GCTGGGCGGCCTTATGGCCGTTTCCGCAGCGGCCACCGCGCAGACCAATCCGTATGCGCGCGGCCCCAAC
CCTACCGCCGCCTCGTTGGAAGCCAGCGCGGGACCCTTTACCGTTCGTAGCTTTACCGTTAGCCGTCCGT
CCGGATATGGTGCAGGGACCGTCTATTACCCAACCAATGCAGGCGGCACCGTTGGCGCGATTGCAATCGT
CCCCGGGTACACCGCGCGTCAAAGCAGCATTAAGTGGTGGGGTCCGCGCTTAGCTAGCCATGGCTTTGTG
GTTATTACCATCGATACGAACAGCACTCTAGACCAGCCCAGCAGCCGTAGCTCGCAACAGATGGCCGCGC
TTCGTCAAGTTGCGAGCTTGAACGGGACCAGCAGTAGCCCGATTTACGGAAAGGTCGATACTGCCCGCAT
GGGTGTGATGGGCTGGTCAATGGGGGGCGGCGGTTCACTTATTAGCGCCGCGAACAACCCGAGTTTAAAA
GCAGCGGCACCGCAGGCGCCAGCGGACTCTTCAACCAACTTCAGCAGTGTTACCGTGCCGACGCTGATTT
TCGCGTGCGAGAATGATAGCATTGCACCGGTGAACAGCAGCGCGCTGCCGATTTATGATAGCATGTCCCG
CAACGCAAAACAGTTTCTGGAAATTAACGGCGGTAGCCACTCTTGTGCCAACTCTGGGAACAGCAACCAG
GCACTGATCGGAAAAAAAGGGGTTGCATGGATGAAACGATTCATGGATAATGACACCCGTTACTCAACCT
TCGCCTGTGAGAATCCCAACAGCACACGCGTGTCGGATTTTCGCACCGCGAACTGTTCCCTCGAGCACCA
CCATCACCACCACTGAGATCCGG
